Addgene plasmid #152934: pGBW-m4133779
Purpose: Mammalian expression plasmid for SARS-CoV-2 S (surface glycoprotein)
Depositing lab: Ginkgo Bioworks & Benjie Chen. Depositing organization: Ginkgo Bioworks.
Backbone
  Vector backbone: pTwist_CMV_Puro_6
  Backbone size w/o insert (bp): 6080
  Vector type: Mammalian Expression
  Selectable markers: Puromycin
Growth in bacteria
  Bacterial resistance: Ampicillin, 100 μg/mL
  Growth temperature: 37°C
  Growth strain: DH5alpha
  Copy number: High Copy
Gene/Insert
  Gene/Insert name: SARS-CoV-2 S (surface glycoprotein) (alt names: Spike protein; S protein)
  Species: Severe acute respiratory syndrome coronavirus 2
  Insert size (bp): 3815
  Mutation: wt
  Entrez Gene: S (a.k.a. GU280_gp02, spike glycoprotein)
  Promoter: CMV
  Tag / fusion protein: Cleavable TEV;S-tag (C terminal on backbone)
  Cloning method: Unknown
Resource information
  A portion of this plasmid was derived from a plasmid made by: GinkgoBioworks
Depositor comments: NCBI reference sequence: YP_009724390.1
How to cite: pGBW-m4133779 was a gift from Ginkgo Bioworks & Benjie Chen (Addgene plasmid # 152934 ; http://n2t.net/addgene:152934 ; RRID:Addgene_152934)
