[The description below was written by a language model from this plasmid's Addgene catalogue record and pLannotate feature annotations shown in this document.]
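Description:
pGBW-m4133779 is a mammalian expression plasmid of roughly 10 kb that carries the wild-type SARS-CoV-2 spike (S) surface glycoprotein in the pTwist_CMV_Puro_6 backbone. It is propagated in E. coli as a high-copy plasmid through a ColE1/pUC-type origin and selected with ampicillin via a full-length β-lactamase gene. A short additional β-lactamase fragment is also annotated near the origin. Bacterial rrnG and T7 terminators bracket several of the modules, presumably limiting transcriptional read-through. Short elements annotated as 5' and 3' β-globin insulators are also present.

The spike coding sequence (about 3.8 kb, corresponding to the NCBI reference protein cited by the depositor) sits downstream of the human CMV immediate-early enhancer and promoter. The annotation software recognises the promoter only as fragments and as a truncated CMV variant. An SV40 polyadenylation signal follows the insert. The catalogue entry lists a backbone-encoded C-terminal S-tag preceded by a TEV protease cleavage site, which would allow detection or affinity capture of the protein and later removal of the tag. Neither feature table annotates these elements, although there is a short unannotated gap between the end of the spike ORF and the poly(A) signal. A separate cassette uses the human ubiquitin C promoter to drive puromycin N-acetyltransferase, terminated by a synthetic poly(A) signal, so transfected mammalian cells can be selected with puromycin.

The depositor's sequence and the repository's sequencing result differ by only a few nucleotides in length, start at different positions on the circle, and show the same features in the same order. The construct is intended for expressing spike protein in mammalian cells; the record does not state more specific applications.
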