Features (pLannotate 1.2.2; 19 found; start..end, strand, type, name):
      5..3823    +  CDS            S: SPIKE_SARS2 - Experimental evidence at protein level: Swiss-Prot protein existence level 1. [Spike glycoprotein]: May down-regulate host tetherin (BST2) by lysosomal degradation, thereby counteracting its antiviral activity. From Severe acute respiratory syndrome coronavirus 2 (2019-nCoV) (SARS-CoV-2).
   3942..4063    -  polyA_signal   SV40 poly(A) signal: SV40 polyadenylation signal
   4086..4155    -  CDS            large T antigen (fragment): large T antigen from SV40 (simian virus 40)
   4178..4224    +  terminator     T7 terminator: transcription terminator for bacteriophage T7 RNA polymerase
   4254..4390    +  terminator     rrnG terminator: transcription terminator from the E. coli ribosomal RNA rrnG operon (Albrechtsen et al., 1991)
   4435..4506    +  misc_feature   3' β-globin insulator: insulator downstream of the human β-globin locus (Farrell et al., 2002)
   4732..5320    -  rep_origin     ori: high-copy-number ColE1/pMB1/pBR322/pUC origin of replication
   5492..5556    -  CDS            bla(M) (fragment): β-lactamase lacking the signal sequence; bla(M); allows cytosolic expression of β-lactamase
   5820..7029    +  promoter       UbC promoter: human ubiquitin C promoter
   7033..7630    +  CDS            PuroR (fragment): puromycin N-acetyltransferase; pac from Streptomyces; confers resistance to puromycin
   7659..7707    +  polyA_signal   poly(A) signal: synthetic polyadenylation signal
   7973..8833    +  CDS            AmpR: β-lactamase; bla; confers resistance to ampicillin, carbenicillin, and related antibiotics
   8846..8982    +  terminator     rrnG terminator: transcription terminator from the E. coli ribosomal RNA rrnG operon (Albrechtsen et al., 1991)
   9127..9198    +  misc_feature   5' β-globin insulator: insulator upstream of the human β-globin locus (Farrell et al., 2002)
   9203..9249    -  terminator     T7 terminator: transcription terminator for bacteriophage T7 RNA polymerase
   9267..9315    -  polyA_signal   poly(A) signal: synthetic polyadenylation signal
   9396..9699    +  enhancer       CMV enhancer: human cytomegalovirus immediate early enhancer
   9772..9789    -  promoter       CMV promoter (fragment): human cytomegalovirus (CMV) immediate early promoter
   9852..9903    +  promoter       CMVd2 promoter: truncated human cytomegalovirus (CMV) immediate early promoter that yields moderately reduced expression relative to the full-length promoter
>Addgene plasmid #152934 | pGBW-m4133779 | depositor full sequence | sequence record 295946 | Full Sequence
CACCATGTTTGTTTTTCTTGTTTTATTGCCACTAGTCTCTAGTCAGTGTGTTAATCTTACAACCAGAACT
CAATTACCCCCTGCATACACTAATTCTTTCACACGTGGTGTTTATTACCCTGACAAAGTTTTCAGATCCT
CAGTTTTACATTCAACTCAGGACTTGTTCTTACCTTTCTTTTCCAATGTTACTTGGTTCCATGCTATACA
TGTCTCTGGGACCAATGGTACTAAGAGGTTTGATAACCCTGTCCTACCATTTAATGATGGTGTTTATTTT
GCTTCCACTGAGAAGTCTAACATAATAAGAGGCTGGATTTTTGGTACTACTTTAGATTCGAAGACCCAGT
CCCTACTTATTGTTAATAACGCTACTAATGTTGTTATTAAAGTCTGTGAATTTCAATTTTGTAATGATCC
ATTTTTGGGTGTTTATTACCACAAAAACAACAAAAGTTGGATGGAAAGTGAGTTCAGAGTTTATTCTAGT
GCGAATAATTGCACTTTTGAATATGTCTCTCAGCCTTTTCTTATGGACCTTGAAGGAAAACAGGGTAATT
TCAAAAATCTTAGGGAATTTGTGTTTAAGAATATTGATGGTTATTTTAAAATATATTCTAAGCACACGCC
TATTAATTTAGTGCGTGATCTCCCTCAGGGTTTTTCGGCTTTAGAACCATTGGTAGATTTGCCAATAGGT
ATTAACATCACTAGGTTTCAAACTTTACTTGCTTTACATAGAAGTTATTTGACTCCTGGTGATTCTTCTT
CAGGTTGGACAGCTGGTGCTGCAGCTTATTATGTGGGTTATCTTCAACCTAGGACTTTTCTATTAAAATA
TAATGAAAATGGAACCATTACAGATGCTGTAGACTGTGCACTTGACCCTCTCTCAGAAACAAAGTGTACG
TTGAAATCCTTCACTGTAGAAAAAGGAATCTATCAAACTTCTAACTTTAGAGTCCAACCAACAGAATCTA
TTGTTAGATTTCCTAATATTACAAACTTGTGCCCTTTTGGTGAAGTTTTTAACGCCACCAGATTTGCATC
TGTTTATGCTTGGAACAGGAAGAGAATCAGCAACTGTGTTGCTGATTATTCTGTCCTATATAATTCCGCA
TCATTTTCCACTTTTAAGTGTTATGGAGTGTCTCCTACTAAATTAAATGATCTCTGCTTTACTAATGTCT
ATGCAGATTCATTTGTAATTAGAGGTGATGAAGTCAGACAAATCGCTCCAGGGCAAACTGGAAAGATTGC
TGATTATAATTATAAATTACCAGATGATTTTACAGGCTGCGTTATAGCTTGGAATTCTAACAATCTTGAT
TCTAAGGTTGGTGGTAATTATAATTACCTGTATAGATTGTTTAGGAAGTCTAATCTCAAACCTTTTGAGA
GAGATATTTCAACTGAAATCTATCAGGCCGGTAGCACACCTTGTAATGGTGTTGAAGGTTTTAATTGTTA
CTTTCCTTTACAATCATATGGTTTCCAACCCACTAATGGTGTTGGTTACCAACCATACAGAGTAGTAGTA
CTTTCTTTTGAACTTCTACATGCACCAGCAACTGTTTGTGGACCTAAAAAGTCTACTAATTTGGTTAAAA
ACAAATGTGTCAATTTCAACTTCAATGGTTTAACAGGCACAGGTGTTCTTACTGAGTCTAACAAAAAGTT
TCTGCCTTTCCAACAATTTGGCAGAGACATTGCTGACACTACTGATGCTGTCCGTGATCCACAGACACTT
GAGATTCTTGACATTACACCATGTTCTTTTGGTGGTGTCAGTGTTATAACACCAGGAACAAATACTTCTA
ACCAGGTTGCTGTTCTTTATCAGGATGTTAACTGCACAGAAGTCCCTGTTGCTATTCATGCAGATCAACT
TACTCCTACTTGGCGTGTTTATTCTACAGGTTCTAATGTTTTTCAAACACGTGCAGGCTGTTTAATAGGG
GCTGAACATGTCAACAACTCATATGAGTGTGACATACCCATTGGTGCAGGTATATGCGCTAGTTATCAGA
CTCAGACTAATTCTCCTCGGCGGGCACGTAGTGTAGCTAGTCAATCCATCATTGCCTACACTATGTCACT
TGGTGCAGAAAATTCAGTTGCTTACTCTAATAACTCTATTGCCATACCCACAAATTTTACTATTAGTGTT
ACCACAGAAATTCTACCAGTGTCTATGACCAAGACATCAGTAGATTGTACAATGTACATTTGTGGTGATT
CAACTGAATGCAGCAATCTTTTGTTGCAATATGGCAGTTTTTGTACACAATTAAACCGTGCTTTAACTGG
AATAGCTGTTGAACAAGACAAAAACACCCAAGAAGTTTTTGCACAAGTCAAACAAATTTACAAAACACCA
CCAATTAAAGATTTTGGTGGTTTTAATTTTTCACAAATATTACCAGATCCATCAAAACCAAGCAAGAGGT
CATTTATTGAAGATCTACTTTTCAACAAAGTGACACTTGCAGATGCTGGCTTCATCAAACAATATGGTGA
TTGCCTTGGTGATATTGCTGCTAGAGACCTCATTTGTGCACAAAAGTTTAACGGCCTTACTGTTTTGCCA
CCTTTGCTCACAGATGAAATGATTGCTCAATACACTTCTGCACTGTTAGCGGGTACAATCACTTCTGGTT
GGACCTTTGGTGCAGGTGCTGCATTACAAATACCATTTGCTATGCAAATGGCTTATAGGTTTAATGGTAT
TGGAGTTACACAGAATGTTCTCTATGAGAACCAAAAATTGATTGCCAACCAATTTAATAGTGCTATTGGC
AAAATTCAAGACTCACTTTCTTCCACAGCAAGTGCACTTGGAAAACTTCAAGATGTGGTCAACCAAAATG
CACAAGCTTTAAACACGCTTGTTAAACAACTTAGCTCCAATTTTGGTGCAATTTCAAGTGTTTTAAATGA
TATCCTTTCACGTCTTGACAAAGTTGAGGCTGAAGTGCAAATTGATAGGTTGATCACAGGCAGACTTCAA
AGTTTGCAGACATATGTGACTCAACAATTAATTAGAGCTGCAGAAATCAGAGCTTCTGCTAATCTTGCTG
CTACTAAAATGTCAGAGTGTGTACTTGGACAATCAAAAAGAGTTGATTTTTGTGGAAAGGGCTATCATCT
TATGTCCTTCCCTCAGTCAGCACCTCATGGTGTAGTCTTCTTGCATGTGACTTATGTCCCTGCACAAGAA
AAGAACTTCACAACTGCTCCTGCCATTTGTCATGATGGAAAAGCACACTTTCCTCGTGAAGGTGTCTTTG
TTTCAAATGGCACACACTGGTTTGTAACACAAAGGAATTTTTATGAACCACAAATCATTACTACAGACAA
CACATTTGTGTCTGGTAACTGTGATGTTGTAATAGGAATTGTCAACAACACAGTTTATGATCCTTTGCAA
CCTGAATTAGACTCATTCAAGGAGGAGTTAGATAAATATTTTAAGAATCATACATCACCAGATGTTGATT
TAGGTGACATCTCTGGCATTAATGCTTCAGTTGTAAACATTCAAAAAGAAATTGACCGCCTCAATGAGGT
TGCCAAGAATTTAAATGAATCTCTCATCGATCTCCAAGAACTTGGAAAGTATGAGCAGTATATAAAATGG
CCATGGTACATTTGGCTAGGTTTTATAGCTGGCTTGATTGCCATAGTAATGGTGACAATTATGCTTTGCT
GTATGACCAGTTGCTGTAGTTGTCTCAAGGGCTGTTGTTCTTGTGGATCCTGCTGCAAATTTGATGAAGA
CGACTCTGAGCCAGTGCTCAAAGGAGTCAAATTACATTACACAGAAAACCTTTACTTTCAGTCGAAAGAA
ACCGCGGCAGCTAAGTTCGAGAGGCAGCACATGGACAGTTAAGCTAGCTTGACTGACTGAGATACAGCGT
ACCTTCAGCTCACAGACATGATAAGATACATTGATGAGTTTGGACAAACCACAACTAGAATGCAGTGAAA
AAAATGCTTTATTTGTGAAATTTGTGATGCTATTGCTTTATTTGTAACCATTATAAGCTGCAATAAACAA
GTTAACAACAACAATTGCATTCATTTTATGTTTCAGGTTCAGGGGGAGGTGTGGGAGGTTTTTTAAAGCA
AGTAAAACCTCTACAAATGTGGTATTGGCCCATCTCTATCGGTATCGTAGCATAACCCCTTGGGGCCTCT
AAACGGGTCTTGAGGGGTTTTTTGTGCCCCTCGGGCCGGATTGCTATCTACCGGCATTGGCGCAGAAAAA
AATGCCTGATGCGACGCTGCGCGTCTTATACTCCCACATATGCCAGATTCAGCAACGGATACGGCTTCCC
CAACTTGCCCACTTCCATACGTGTCCTCCTTACCAGAAATTTATCCTTAAGGTCGTCAGCTATCCTGCAG
GCGATCTCTCGATTTCGATCAAGACATTCCTTTAATGGTCTTTTCTGGACACCACTAGGGGTCAGAAGTA
GTTCATCAAACTTTCTTCCCTCCCTAATCTCATTGGTTACCTTGGGCTATCGAAACTTAATTAACCAGTC
AAGTCAGCTACTTGGCGAGATCGACTTGTCTGGGTTTCGACTACGCTCAGAATTGCGTCAGTCAAGTTCG
ATCTGGTCCTTGCTATTGCACCCGTTCTCCGATTACGAGTTTCATTTAAATCATGTGAGCAAAAGGCCAG
CAAAAGGCCAGGAACCGTAAAAAGGCCGCGTTGCTGGCGTTTTTCCATAGGCTCCGCCCCCCTGACGAGC
ATCACAAAAATCGACGCTCAAGTCAGAGGTGGCGAAACCCGACAGGACTATAAAGATACCAGGCGTTTCC
CCCTGGAAGCTCCCTCGTGCGCTCTCCTGTTCCGACCCTGCCGCTTACCGGATACCTGTCCGCCTTTCTC
CCTTCGGGAAGCGTGGCGCTTTCTCATAGCTCACGCTGTAGGTATCTCAGTTCGGTGTAGGTCGTTCGCT
CCAAGCTGGGCTGTGTGCACGAACCCCCCGTTCAGCCCGACCGCTGCGCCTTATCCGGTAACTATCGTCT
TGAGTCCAACCCGGTAAGACACGACTTATCGCCACTGGCAGCAGCCACTGGTAACAGGATTAGCAGAGCG
AGGTATGTAGGCGGTGCTACAGAGTTCTTGAAGTGGTGGCCTAACTACGGCTACACTAGAAGAACAGTAT
TTGGTATCTGCGCTCTGCTGAAGCCAGTTACCTTCGGAAAAAGAGTTGGTAGCTCTTGATCCGGCAAACA
AACCACCGCTGGTAGCGGTGGTTTTTTTGTTTGCAAGCAGCAGATTACGCGCAGAAAAAAAGGATCTCAA
GAAGATCCTTTGATCTTTTCTACGGGGTCTGACGCTCAGTGGAACGAAAACTCACGTTAAGGGATTTTGG
TCATGAGATTATCAAAAAGGATCTTCACCTAGATCCTTTTAAATTAAAAATGAAGTTTTAAATCAATCTA
AAGTATATATGAGTAAACTTGGTCTGACAGTTACCAATGCTTAATCAGTGAGGCACCTATCTCAGCGATC
TGTCTATTTCGTTCATCCATAGTTGCATTTAAATTTCCGAACTCTCCAAGGCCCTCGTCGGAAAATCTTC
AAACCTTTCGTCCGATCCATCTTGCAGGCTACCTCTCGAACGAACTATCGCAAGTCTCTTGGCCGGCCTT
GCGCCTTGGCTATTGCTTGGCAGCGCCTATCGCCAGGTATTACTCCAATCCCGAATATCCGAGATCGGGA
TCACCCGAGAGAAGTTCAACCTACATCCTCAATCCCGATCTATCCGAGATCCGAGGAATATCGAAATCGG
GGCGCGCCTGGCCTCCGCGCCGGGTTTTGGCGCCTCCCGCGGGCGCCCCCCTCGTCACGGCGAGCGCTGC
CACGTCAGACGAAGGGCGCAGGAGCGTCCTGATCCTTCCGCCCGGACGCTCAGGACAGCGGCCCGCTGCT
CATAAGACTCGGCCTTAGAACCCCAGTATCAGCAGAAGGACATTTTAGGACGGGACTTGGGTGACTCTAG
GGCACTGGTTTTCTTTCCAGAGAGCGGAACAGGCGAGGAAAAGTAGTCCCTTCTCGGCGATTCTGCGGAG
GGATCTCCGTGGGGCGGTGAACGCCGATGATTATATAAGGACGCGCCGGGTGTGGCACAGCTAGTTCCGT
CGCAGCCGGGATTTGGGTCGCGGTTCTTGTTTGTGGATCGCTGTGATCGTCACTTGGTGAGTAGCGGGCT
GCTGGGCTGGCCGGGGCTTTCGTGGCCGCCGGGCCGCTCGGTGGGACGGAAGCGTGTGGAGAGACCGCCA
AGGGCTGTAGTCTGGGTCCGCGAGCAAGGTTGCCCTGAACTGGGGGTTGGGGGGAGCGCAGCAAAATGGC
GGCTGTTCCCGAGTCTTGAATGGAAGACGCTTGTGAGGCGGGCTGTGAGGTCGTTGAAACAAGGTGGGGG
GCATGGTGGGCGGCAAGAACCCAAGGTCTTGAGCCCTTCGCTAATGCGGGAAAGCTCTTATTCGGGTGAG
ATGGGCTGGGCACCATCTGGGGACCCTGACGTGAAGTTTGTCACTGACTGGAGAACTCGGTTTGTCGTCT
GTTGCGGGGGCGGCAGTTATGGCGGTGCCGTTGGGCAGTGCACCCGTACCTTTGGGAGCGCGCGCCCTCG
TCGTGTCGTGACGTCACCCGTTCTGTTGGCTTATAATGCAGGGTGGGGCCACCTGCCGGTAGGTGTGCGG
TAGGCTTTTCTCCGTCGCAGGACGCAGGGTTCGGGCCTAGGGTAGGCTCTCCTGAATCGACAGGCGCCGG
ACCTCTGGTGAGGGGAGGGATAAGTGAGGCGTCAGTTTCTTTGGTCGGTTTTATGTACCTATCTTCTTAA
GTAGCTGAAGCTCCGGTTTTGAACTATGCGCTCGGGGTTGGCGAGTGTGTTTTGTGAAGTTTTTTAGGCA
CCTTTTGAAATGTAATCATTTGGGTCAATATGTAATTTTCAGTGTTAGACTTGTAAATTGTCCGCTAAAT
TCTGGCCGTTTTTGGCTTTTTTGTTAGACAACATGACCGAGTACAAGCCCACGGTGCGCCTCGCCACCCG
CGACGACGTCCCCAGGGCCGTACGCACCCTCGCCGCCGCGTTCGCCGACTACCCCGCCACGCGCCACACC
GTCGATCCGGACCGCCACATCGAGCGGGTCACCGAGCTGCAAGAACTCTTCCTCACGCGCGTCGGGCTCG
ACATCGGCAAGGTGTGGGTCGCGGACGACGGCGCCGCGGTGGCGGTCTGGACCACGCCGGAGAGCGTCGA
AGCGGGGGCGGTGTTCGCCGAGATCGGCCCGCGCATGGCCGAGTTGAGCGGTTCCCGGCTGGCCGCGCAG
CAACAGATGGAGGGCCTCCTGGCGCCGCACCGGCCCAAGGAGCCCGCGTGGTTCCTGGCCACCGTCGGCG
TCTCGCCCGACCACCAGGGCAAGGGTCTGGGCAGCGCCGTCGTGCTCCCCGGAGTGGAGGCCGCCGAGCG
CGCCGGGGTGCCCGCCTTCCTGGAGACCTCCGCGCCCCGCAACCTCCCCTTCTACGAGCGGCTCGGCTTC
ACCGTCACCGCCGACGTCGAGGTGCCCGAAGGACCGCGCACCTGGTGCATGACCCGCAAGCCCGGTGCCT
AGGCTAGTATGTAAGCCTAGTCTTAGATAATAAAATCGCTATCCATCGAAGATGGATGTGTGTTGGTTTT
TTGTGTGTGTAACGCTAGGCGCGCCTGGTGTACCGAGAACGATCCTCTCAGTGCGAGTCTCGACGATCCA
TATCGTTGCTTGGCAGTCAGCCAGTCGGAATCCAGCTTGGGACCCAGGAAGTCCAATCGTCAGATATTGT
ACTCAAGCCTGGTCACGGCAGCGTACCGATCTGTTTAAACCTAGATATTGATAGTCTGATCGGTCAACGT
ATAATCGAGTCCTAGCTTTTGCAAACATCTATCAAGAGACAGGATCAGCAGGAGGCTTTCGCATGAGTAT
TCAACATTTCCGTGTCGCCCTTATTCCCTTTTTTGCGGCATTTTGCCTTCCTGTTTTTGCTCACCCAGAA
ACGCTGGTGAAAGTAAAAGATGCTGAAGATCAGTTGGGTGCGCGAGTGGGTTACATCGAACTGGATCTCA
ACAGCGGTAAGATCCTTGAGAGTTTTCGCCCCGAAGAACGCTTTCCAATGATGAGCACTTTTAAAGTTCT
GCTATGTGGCGCGGTATTATCCCGTATTGACGCCGGGCAAGAGCAACTCGGTCGCCGCATACACTATTCT
CAGAATGACTTGGTTGAGTATTCACCAGTCACAGAAAAGCATCTTACGGATGGCATGACAGTAAGAGAAT
TATGCAGTGCTGCCATAACCATGAGTGATAACACTGCGGCCAACTTACTTCTGACAACGATTGGAGGACC
GAAGGAGCTAACCGCTTTTTTGCACAACATGGGGGATCATGTAACTCGCCTTGATCGTTGGGAACCGGAG
CTGAATGAAGCCATACCAAACGACGAGCGTGACACCACGATGCCTGTAGCAATGGCAACAACCTTGCGTA
AACTATTAACTGGCGAACTACTTACTCTAGCTTCCCGGCAACAGTTGATAGACTGGATGGAGGCGGATAA
AGTTGCAGGACCACTTCTGCGCTCGGCCCTTCCGGCTGGCTGGTTTATTGCTGATAAATCTGGAGCCGGT
GAGCGTGGGTCTCGCGGTATCATTGCAGCACTGGGGCCAGATGGTAAGCCCTCCCGTATCGTAGTTATCT
ACACGACGGGGAGTCAGGCAACTATGGATGAACGAAATAGACAGATCGCTGAGATAGGTGCCTCACTGAT
TAAGCATTGGTAACCGATTCTAGGTGCATTGGCGCAGAAAAAAATGCCTGATGCGACGCTGCGCGTCTTA
TACTCCCACATATGCCAGATTCAGCAACGGATACGGCTTCCCCAACTTGCCCACTTCCATACGTGTCCTC
CTTACCAGAAATTTATCCTTAAGATCGTTTAAACTCGACTCTGGCTCTATCGAATCTCCGTCGTTTCGAG
CTTACGCGAACAGCCGTGGCGCTCATTTGCTCGTCGGGCATCGAATCTCGTCAGCTATCGTCAGCTTACC
TTTTTGGCAGCGATCGCGGCTCCCGACATCTTGGACCATTAGCTCCACAGGTATCTTCTTCCCTCTAGTG
GTCATAACAGCAGCTTCAGCTACCTCTCAATTCAAAAAACCCCTCAAGACCCGTTTAGAGGCCCCAAGGG
GTTATGCTATCAATCGTTGCGTTACACACACAAAAAACCAACACACATCCATCTTCGATGGATAGCGATT
TTATTATCTAACTGCTGATCGAGTGTAGCCAGATCTAGTAATCAATTACGGGGTCATTAGTTCATAGCCC
ATATATGGAGTTCCGCGTTACATAACTTACGGTAAATGGCCCGCCTGGCTGACCGCCCAACGACCCCCGC
CCATTGACGTCAATAATGACGTATGTTCCCATAGTAACGCCAATAGGGACTTTCCATTGACGTCAATGGG
TGGAGTATTTACGGTAAACTGCCCACTTGGCAGTACATCAAGTGTATCATATGCCAAGTACGCCCCCTAT
TGACGTCAATGACGGTAAATGGCCCGCCTGGCATTATGCCCAGTACATGACCTTATGGGACTTTCCTACT
TGGCAGTACATCTACGTATTAGTCATCGCTATTACCATGCTGATGCGGTTTTGGCAGTACATCAATGGGC
GTGGATAGCGGTTTGACTCACGGGGATTTCCAAGTCTCCACCCCATTGACGTCAATGGGAGTTTGTTTTG
GCACCAAAATCAACGGGACTTTCCAAAATGTCGTAACAACTCCGCCCCATTGACGCAAATGGGCGGTAGG
CGTGTACGGTGGGAGGTCTATATAAGCAGAGCTGGTTTAGTGAACCGTCAGATCAGATCTTTGTCGATCC
TACCATCCACTCGACACACCCGCCAGCGGCCGC
