Features (pLannotate 1.2.2; 19 found; start..end, strand, type, name):
      1..47      -  terminator     T7 terminator: transcription terminator for bacteriophage T7 RNA polymerase
     65..113     -  polyA_signal   poly(A) signal: synthetic polyadenylation signal
    194..497     +  enhancer       CMV enhancer: human cytomegalovirus immediate early enhancer
    570..587     -  promoter       CMV promoter (fragment): human cytomegalovirus (CMV) immediate early promoter
    650..701     +  promoter       CMVd2 promoter: truncated human cytomegalovirus (CMV) immediate early promoter that yields moderately reduced expression relative to the full-length promoter
    776..4594    +  CDS            S: SPIKE_SARS2 - Experimental evidence at protein level: Swiss-Prot protein existence level 1. [Spike glycoprotein]: May down-regulate host tetherin (BST2) by lysosomal degradation, thereby counteracting its antiviral activity. From Severe acute respiratory syndrome coronavirus 2 (2019-nCoV) (SARS-CoV-2).
   4713..4834    -  polyA_signal   SV40 poly(A) signal: SV40 polyadenylation signal
   4857..4926    -  CDS            large T antigen (fragment): large T antigen from SV40 (simian virus 40)
   4949..4995    +  terminator     T7 terminator: transcription terminator for bacteriophage T7 RNA polymerase
   5025..5161    +  terminator     rrnG terminator: transcription terminator from the E. coli ribosomal RNA rrnG operon (Albrechtsen et al., 1991)
   5206..5277    +  misc_feature   3' β-globin insulator: insulator downstream of the human β-globin locus (Farrell et al., 2002)
   5503..6091    -  rep_origin     ori: high-copy-number ColE1/pMB1/pBR322/pUC origin of replication
   6263..6327    -  CDS            bla(M) (fragment): β-lactamase lacking the signal sequence; bla(M); allows cytosolic expression of β-lactamase
   6591..7800    +  promoter       UbC promoter: human ubiquitin C promoter
   7804..8401    +  CDS            PuroR (fragment): puromycin N-acetyltransferase; pac from Streptomyces; confers resistance to puromycin
   8430..8478    +  polyA_signal   poly(A) signal: synthetic polyadenylation signal
   8744..9604    +  CDS            AmpR: β-lactamase; bla; confers resistance to ampicillin, carbenicillin, and related antibiotics
   9617..9753    +  terminator     rrnG terminator: transcription terminator from the E. coli ribosomal RNA rrnG operon (Albrechtsen et al., 1991)
   9905..9976    +  misc_feature   5' β-globin insulator: insulator upstream of the human β-globin locus (Farrell et al., 2002)
>Addgene plasmid #152934 | pGBW-m4133779 | addgene full sequence | sequence record 307273 | Addgene NGS Result
CAAAAAACCCCTCAAGACCCGTTTAGAGGCCCCAAGGGGTTATGCTATCAATCGTTGCGTTACACACACA
AAAAACCAACACACATCCATCTTCGATGGATAGCGATTTTATTATCTAACTGCTGATCGAGTGTAGCCAG
ATCTAGTAATCAATTACGGGGTCATTAGTTCATAGCCCATATATGGAGTTCCGCGTTACATAACTTACGG
TAAATGGCCCGCCTGGCTGACCGCCCAACGACCCCCGCCCATTGACGTCAATAATGACGTATGTTCCCAT
AGTAACGCCAATAGGGACTTTCCATTGACGTCAATGGGTGGAGTATTTACGGTAAACTGCCCACTTGGCA
GTACATCAAGTGTATCATATGCCAAGTACGCCCCCTATTGACGTCAATGACGGTAAATGGCCCGCCTGGC
ATTATGCCCAGTACATGACCTTATGGGACTTTCCTACTTGGCAGTACATCTACGTATTAGTCATCGCTAT
TACCATGCTGATGCGGTTTTGGCAGTACATCAATGGGCGTGGATAGCGGTTTGACTCACGGGGATTTCCA
AGTCTCCACCCCATTGACGTCAATGGGAGTTTGTTTTGGCACCAAAATCAACGGGACTTTCCAAAATGTC
GTAACAACTCCGCCCCATTGACGCAAATGGGCGGTAGGCGTGTACGGTGGGAGGTCTATATAAGCAGAGC
TGGTTTAGTGAACCGTCAGATCAGATCTTTGTCGATCCTACCATCCACTCGACACACCCGCCAGCGGCCG
CCACCATGTTTGTTTTTCTTGTTTTATTGCCACTAGTCTCTAGTCAGTGTGTTAATCTTACAACCAGAAC
TCAATTACCCCCTGCATACACTAATTCTTTCACACGTGGTGTTTATTACCCTGACAAAGTTTTCAGATCC
TCAGTTTTACATTCAACTCAGGACTTGTTCTTACCTTTCTTTTCCAATGTTACTTGGTTCCATGCTATAC
ATGTCTCTGGGACCAATGGTACTAAGAGGTTTGATAACCCTGTCCTACCATTTAATGATGGTGTTTATTT
TGCTTCCACTGAGAAGTCTAACATAATAAGAGGCTGGATTTTTGGTACTACTTTAGATTCGAAGACCCAG
TCCCTACTTATTGTTAATAACGCTACTAATGTTGTTATTAAAGTCTGTGAATTTCAATTTTGTAATGATC
CATTTTTGGGTGTTTATTACCACAAAAACAACAAAAGTTGGATGGAAAGTGAGTTCAGAGTTTATTCTAG
TGCGAATAATTGCACTTTTGAATATGTCTCTCAGCCTTTTCTTATGGACCTTGAAGGAAAACAGGGTAAT
TTCAAAAATCTTAGGGAATTTGTGTTTAAGAATATTGATGGTTATTTTAAAATATATTCTAAGCACACGC
CTATTAATTTAGTGCGTGATCTCCCTCAGGGTTTTTCGGCTTTAGAACCATTGGTAGATTTGCCAATAGG
TATTAACATCACTAGGTTTCAAACTTTACTTGCTTTACATAGAAGTTATTTGACTCCTGGTGATTCTTCT
TCAGGTTGGACAGCTGGTGCTGCAGCTTATTATGTGGGTTATCTTCAACCTAGGACTTTTCTATTAAAAT
ATAATGAAAATGGAACCATTACAGATGCTGTAGACTGTGCACTTGACCCTCTCTCAGAAACAAAGTGTAC
GTTGAAATCCTTCACTGTAGAAAAAGGAATCTATCAAACTTCTAACTTTAGAGTCCAACCAACAGAATCT
ATTGTTAGATTTCCTAATATTACAAACTTGTGCCCTTTTGGTGAAGTTTTTAACGCCACCAGATTTGCAT
CTGTTTATGCTTGGAACAGGAAGAGAATCAGCAACTGTGTTGCTGATTATTCTGTCCTATATAATTCCGC
ATCATTTTCCACTTTTAAGTGTTATGGAGTGTCTCCTACTAAATTAAATGATCTCTGCTTTACTAATGTC
TATGCAGATTCATTTGTAATTAGAGGTGATGAAGTCAGACAAATCGCTCCAGGGCAAACTGGAAAGATTG
CTGATTATAATTATAAATTACCAGATGATTTTACAGGCTGCGTTATAGCTTGGAATTCTAACAATCTTGA
TTCTAAGGTTGGTGGTAATTATAATTACCTGTATAGATTGTTTAGGAAGTCTAATCTCAAACCTTTTGAG
AGAGATATTTCAACTGAAATCTATCAGGCCGGTAGCACACCTTGTAATGGTGTTGAAGGTTTTAATTGTT
ACTTTCCTTTACAATCATATGGTTTCCAACCCACTAATGGTGTTGGTTACCAACCATACAGAGTAGTAGT
ACTTTCTTTTGAACTTCTACATGCACCAGCAACTGTTTGTGGACCTAAAAAGTCTACTAATTTGGTTAAA
AACAAATGTGTCAATTTCAACTTCAATGGTTTAACAGGCACAGGTGTTCTTACTGAGTCTAACAAAAAGT
TTCTGCCTTTCCAACAATTTGGCAGAGACATTGCTGACACTACTGATGCTGTCCGTGATCCACAGACACT
TGAGATTCTTGACATTACACCATGTTCTTTTGGTGGTGTCAGTGTTATAACACCAGGAACAAATACTTCT
AACCAGGTTGCTGTTCTTTATCAGGATGTTAACTGCACAGAAGTCCCTGTTGCTATTCATGCAGATCAAC
TTACTCCTACTTGGCGTGTTTATTCTACAGGTTCTAATGTTTTTCAAACACGTGCAGGCTGTTTAATAGG
GGCTGAACATGTCAACAACTCATATGAGTGTGACATACCCATTGGTGCAGGTATATGCGCTAGTTATCAG
ACTCAGACTAATTCTCCTCGGCGGGCACGTAGTGTAGCTAGTCAATCCATCATTGCCTACACTATGTCAC
TTGGTGCAGAAAATTCAGTTGCTTACTCTAATAACTCTATTGCCATACCCACAAATTTTACTATTAGTGT
TACCACAGAAATTCTACCAGTGTCTATGACCAAGACATCAGTAGATTGTACAATGTACATTTGTGGTGAT
TCAACTGAATGCAGCAATCTTTTGTTGCAATATGGCAGTTTTTGTACACAATTAAACCGTGCTTTAACTG
GAATAGCTGTTGAACAAGACAAAAACACCCAAGAAGTTTTTGCACAAGTCAAACAAATTTACAAAACACC
ACCAATTAAAGATTTTGGTGGTTTTAATTTTTCACAAATATTACCAGATCCATCAAAACCAAGCAAGAGG
TCATTTATTGAAGATCTACTTTTCAACAAAGTGACACTTGCAGATGCTGGCTTCATCAAACAATATGGTG
ATTGCCTTGGTGATATTGCTGCTAGAGACCTCATTTGTGCACAAAAGTTTAACGGCCTTACTGTTTTGCC
ACCTTTGCTCACAGATGAAATGATTGCTCAATACACTTCTGCACTGTTAGCGGGTACAATCACTTCTGGT
TGGACCTTTGGTGCAGGTGCTGCATTACAAATACCATTTGCTATGCAAATGGCTTATAGGTTTAATGGTA
TTGGAGTTACACAGAATGTTCTCTATGAGAACCAAAAATTGATTGCCAACCAATTTAATAGTGCTATTGG
CAAAATTCAAGACTCACTTTCTTCCACAGCAAGTGCACTTGGAAAACTTCAAGATGTGGTCAACCAAAAT
GCACAAGCTTTAAACACGCTTGTTAAACAACTTAGCTCCAATTTTGGTGCAATTTCAAGTGTTTTAAATG
ATATCCTTTCACGTCTTGACAAAGTTGAGGCTGAAGTGCAAATTGATAGGTTGATCACAGGCAGACTTCA
AAGTTTGCAGACATATGTGACTCAACAATTAATTAGAGCTGCAGAAATCAGAGCTTCTGCTAATCTTGCT
GCTACTAAAATGTCAGAGTGTGTACTTGGACAATCAAAAAGAGTTGATTTTTGTGGAAAGGGCTATCATC
TTATGTCCTTCCCTCAGTCAGCACCTCATGGTGTAGTCTTCTTGCATGTGACTTATGTCCCTGCACAAGA
AAAGAACTTCACAACTGCTCCTGCCATTTGTCATGATGGAAAAGCACACTTTCCTCGTGAAGGTGTCTTT
GTTTCAAATGGCACACACTGGTTTGTAACACAAAGGAATTTTTATGAACCACAAATCATTACTACAGACA
ACACATTTGTGTCTGGTAACTGTGATGTTGTAATAGGAATTGTCAACAACACAGTTTATGATCCTTTGCA
ACCTGAATTAGACTCATTCAAGGAGGAGTTAGATAAATATTTTAAGAATCATACATCACCAGATGTTGAT
TTAGGTGACATCTCTGGCATTAATGCTTCAGTTGTAAACATTCAAAAAGAAATTGACCGCCTCAATGAGG
TTGCCAAGAATTTAAATGAATCTCTCATCGATCTCCAAGAACTTGGAAAGTATGAGCAGTATATAAAATG
GCCATGGTACATTTGGCTAGGTTTTATAGCTGGCTTGATTGCCATAGTAATGGTGACAATTATGCTTTGC
TGTATGACCAGTTGCTGTAGTTGTCTCAAGGGCTGTTGTTCTTGTGGATCCTGCTGCAAATTTGATGAAG
ACGACTCTGAGCCAGTGCTCAAAGGAGTCAAATTACATTACACAGAAAACCTTTACTTTCAGTCGAAAGA
AACCGCGGCAGCTAAGTTCGAGAGGCAGCACATGGACAGTTAAGCTAGCTTGACTGACTGAGATACAGCG
TACCTTCAGCTCACAGACATGATAAGATACATTGATGAGTTTGGACAAACCACAACTAGAATGCAGTGAA
AAAAATGCTTTATTTGTGAAATTTGTGATGCTATTGCTTTATTTGTAACCATTATAAGCTGCAATAAACA
AGTTAACAACAACAATTGCATTCATTTTATGTTTCAGGTTCAGGGGGAGGTGTGGGAGGTTTTTTAAAGC
AAGTAAAACCTCTACAAATGTGGTATTGGCCCATCTCTATCGGTATCGTAGCATAACCCCTTGGGGCCTC
TAAACGGGTCTTGAGGGGTTTTTTGTGCCCCTCGGGCCGGATTGCTATCTACCGGCATTGGCGCAGAAAA
AAATGCCTGATGCGACGCTGCGCGTCTTATACTCCCACATATGCCAGATTCAGCAACGGATACGGCTTCC
CCAACTTGCCCACTTCCATACGTGTCCTCCTTACCAGAAATTTATCCTTAAGGTCGTCAGCTATCCTGCA
GGCGATCTCTCGATTTCGATCAAGACATTCCTTTAATGGTCTTTTCTGGACACCACTAGGGGTCAGAAGT
AGTTCATCAAACTTTCTTCCCTCCCTAATCTCATTGGTTACCTTGGGCTATCGAAACTTAATTAACCAGT
CAAGTCAGCTACTTGGCGAGATCGACTTGTCTGGGTTTCGACTACGCTCAGAATTGCGTCAGTCAAGTTC
GATCTGGTCCTTGCTATTGCACCCGTTCTCCGATTACGAGTTTCATTTAAATCATGTGAGCAAAAGGCCA
GCAAAAGGCCAGGAACCGTAAAAAGGCCGCGTTGCTGGCGTTTTTCCATAGGCTCCGCCCCCCTGACGAG
CATCACAAAAATCGACGCTCAAGTCAGAGGTGGCGAAACCCGACAGGACTATAAAGATACCAGGCGTTTC
CCCCTGGAAGCTCCCTCGTGCGCTCTCCTGTTCCGACCCTGCCGCTTACCGGATACCTGTCCGCCTTTCT
CCCTTCGGGAAGCGTGGCGCTTTCTCATAGCTCACGCTGTAGGTATCTCAGTTCGGTGTAGGTCGTTCGC
TCCAAGCTGGGCTGTGTGCACGAACCCCCCGTTCAGCCCGACCGCTGCGCCTTATCCGGTAACTATCGTC
TTGAGTCCAACCCGGTAAGACACGACTTATCGCCACTGGCAGCAGCCACTGGTAACAGGATTAGCAGAGC
GAGGTATGTAGGCGGTGCTACAGAGTTCTTGAAGTGGTGGCCTAACTACGGCTACACTAGAAGAACAGTA
TTTGGTATCTGCGCTCTGCTGAAGCCAGTTACCTTCGGAAAAAGAGTTGGTAGCTCTTGATCCGGCAAAC
AAACCACCGCTGGTAGCGGTGGTTTTTTTGTTTGCAAGCAGCAGATTACGCGCAGAAAAAAAGGATCTCA
AGAAGATCCTTTGATCTTTTCTACGGGGTCTGACGCTCAGTGGAACGAAAACTCACGTTAAGGGATTTTG
GTCATGAGATTATCAAAAAGGATCTTCACCTAGATCCTTTTAAATTAAAAATGAAGTTTTAAATCAATCT
AAAGTATATATGAGTAAACTTGGTCTGACAGTTACCAATGCTTAATCAGTGAGGCACCTATCTCAGCGAT
CTGTCTATTTCGTTCATCCATAGTTGCATTTAAATTTCCGAACTCTCCAAGGCCCTCGTCGGAAAATCTT
CAAACCTTTCGTCCGATCCATCTTGCAGGCTACCTCTCGAACGAACTATCGCAAGTCTCTTGGCCGGCCT
TGCGCCTTGGCTATTGCTTGGCAGCGCCTATCGCCAGGTATTACTCCAATCCCGAATATCCGAGATCGGG
ATCACCCGAGAGAAGTTCAACCTACATCCTCAATCCCGATCTATCCGAGATCCGAGGAATATCGAAATCG
GGGCGCGCCTGGCCTCCGCGCCGGGTTTTGGCGCCTCCCGCGGGCGCCCCCCTCGTCACGGCGAGCGCTG
CCACGTCAGACGAAGGGCGCAGGAGCGTCCTGATCCTTCCGCCCGGACGCTCAGGACAGCGGCCCGCTGC
TCATAAGACTCGGCCTTAGAACCCCAGTATCAGCAGAAGGACATTTTAGGACGGGACTTGGGTGACTCTA
GGGCACTGGTTTTCTTTCCAGAGAGCGGAACAGGCGAGGAAAAGTAGTCCCTTCTCGGCGATTCTGCGGA
GGGATCTCCGTGGGGCGGTGAACGCCGATGATTATATAAGGACGCGCCGGGTGTGGCACAGCTAGTTCCG
TCGCAGCCGGGATTTGGGTCGCGGTTCTTGTTTGTGGATCGCTGTGATCGTCACTTGGTGAGTAGCGGGC
TGCTGGGCTGGCCGGGGCTTTCGTGGCCGCCGGGCCGCTCGGTGGGACGGAAGCGTGTGGAGAGACCGCC
AAGGGCTGTAGTCTGGGTCCGCGAGCAAGGTTGCCCTGAACTGGGGGTTGGGGGGAGCGCAGCAAAATGG
CGGCTGTTCCCGAGTCTTGAATGGAAGACGCTTGTGAGGCGGGCTGTGAGGTCGTTGAAACAAGGTGGGG
GGCATGGTGGGCGGCAAGAACCCAAGGTCTTGAGCCCTTCGCTAATGCGGGAAAGCTCTTATTCGGGTGA
GATGGGCTGGGCACCATCTGGGGACCCTGACGTGAAGTTTGTCACTGACTGGAGAACTCGGTTTGTCGTC
TGTTGCGGGGGCGGCAGTTATGGCGGTGCCGTTGGGCAGTGCACCCGTACCTTTGGGAGCGCGCGCCCTC
GTCGTGTCGTGACGTCACCCGTTCTGTTGGCTTATAATGCAGGGTGGGGCCACCTGCCGGTAGGTGTGCG
GTAGGCTTTTCTCCGTCGCAGGACGCAGGGTTCGGGCCTAGGGTAGGCTCTCCTGAATCGACAGGCGCCG
GACCTCTGGTGAGGGGAGGGATAAGTGAGGCGTCAGTTTCTTTGGTCGGTTTTATGTACCTATCTTCTTA
AGTAGCTGAAGCTCCGGTTTTGAACTATGCGCTCGGGGTTGGCGAGTGTGTTTTGTGAAGTTTTTTAGGC
ACCTTTTGAAATGTAATCATTTGGGTCAATATGTAATTTTCAGTGTTAGACTTGTAAATTGTCCGCTAAA
TTCTGGCCGTTTTTGGCTTTTTTGTTAGACAACATGACCGAGTACAAGCCCACGGTGCGCCTCGCCACCC
GCGACGACGTCCCCAGGGCCGTACGCACCCTCGCCGCCGCGTTCGCCGACTACCCCGCCACGCGCCACAC
CGTCGATCCGGACCGCCACATCGAGCGGGTCACCGAGCTGCAAGAACTCTTCCTCACGCGCGTCGGGCTC
GACATCGGCAAGGTGTGGGTCGCGGACGACGGCGCCGCGGTGGCGGTCTGGACCACGCCGGAGAGCGTCG
AAGCGGGGGCGGTGTTCGCCGAGATCGGCCCGCGCATGGCCGAGTTGAGCGGTTCCCGGCTGGCCGCGCA
GCAACAGATGGAGGGCCTCCTGGCGCCGCACCGGCCCAAGGAGCCCGCGTGGTTCCTGGCCACCGTCGGC
GTCTCGCCCGACCACCAGGGCAAGGGTCTGGGCAGCGCCGTCGTGCTCCCCGGAGTGGAGGCCGCCGAGC
GCGCCGGGGTGCCCGCCTTCCTGGAGACCTCCGCGCCCCGCAACCTCCCCTTCTACGAGCGGCTCGGCTT
CACCGTCACCGCCGACGTCGAGGTGCCCGAAGGACCGCGCACCTGGTGCATGACCCGCAAGCCCGGTGCC
TAGGCTAGTATGTAAGCCTAGTCTTAGATAATAAAATCGCTATCCATCGAAGATGGATGTGTGTTGGTTT
TTTGTGTGTGTAACGCTAGGCGCGCCTGGTGTACCGAGAACGATCCTCTCAGTGCGAGTCTCGACGATCC
ATATCGTTGCTTGGCAGTCAGCCAGTCGGAATCCAGCTTGGGACCCAGGAAGTCCAATCGTCAGATATTG
TACTCAAGCCTGGTCACGGCAGCGTACCGATCTGTTTAAACCTAGATATTGATAGTCTGATCGGTCAACG
TATAATCGAGTCCTAGCTTTTGCAAACATCTATCAAGAGACAGGATCAGCAGGAGGCTTTCGCATGAGTA
TTCAACATTTCCGTGTCGCCCTTATTCCCTTTTTTGCGGCATTTTGCCTTCCTGTTTTTGCTCACCCAGA
AACGCTGGTGAAAGTAAAAGATGCTGAAGATCAGTTGGGTGCGCGAGTGGGTTACATCGAACTGGATCTC
AACAGCGGTAAGATCCTTGAGAGTTTTCGCCCCGAAGAACGCTTTCCAATGATGAGCACTTTTAAAGTTC
TGCTATGTGGCGCGGTATTATCCCGTATTGACGCCGGGCAAGAGCAACTCGGTCGCCGCATACACTATTC
TCAGAATGACTTGGTTGAGTATTCACCAGTCACAGAAAAGCATCTTACGGATGGCATGACAGTAAGAGAA
TTATGCAGTGCTGCCATAACCATGAGTGATAACACTGCGGCCAACTTACTTCTGACAACGATTGGAGGAC
CGAAGGAGCTAACCGCTTTTTTGCACAACATGGGGGATCATGTAACTCGCCTTGATCGTTGGGAACCGGA
GCTGAATGAAGCCATACCAAACGACGAGCGTGACACCACGATGCCTGTAGCAATGGCAACAACCTTGCGT
AAACTATTAACTGGCGAACTACTTACTCTAGCTTCCCGGCAACAGTTGATAGACTGGATGGAGGCGGATA
AAGTTGCAGGACCACTTCTGCGCTCGGCCCTTCCGGCTGGCTGGTTTATTGCTGATAAATCTGGAGCCGG
TGAGCGTGGGTCTCGCGGTATCATTGCAGCACTGGGGCCAGATGGTAAGCCCTCCCGTATCGTAGTTATC
TACACGACGGGGAGTCAGGCAACTATGGATGAACGAAATAGACAGATCGCTGAGATAGGTGCCTCACTGA
TTAAGCATTGGTAACCGATTCTAGGTGCATTGGCGCAGAAAAAAATGCCTGATGCGACGCTGCGCGTCTT
ATACTCCCACATATGCCAGATTCAGCAACGGATACGGCTTCCCCAACTTGCCCACTTCCATACGTGTCCT
CCTTACCAGAAATTTATCCTTAAGATCCCGAATCGTTTAAACTCGACTCTGGCTCTATCGAATCTCCGTC
GTTTCGAGCTTACGCGAACAGCCGTGGCGCTCATTTGCTCGTCGGGCATCGAATCTCGTCAGCTATCGTC
AGCTTACCTTTTTGGCAGCGATCGCGGCTCCCGACATCTTGGACCATTAGCTCCACAGGTATCTTCTTCC
CTCTAGTGGTCATAACAGCAGCTTCAGCTACCTCTCAATT
